>Addgene plasmid #137843 | pGEX6p1 AO7RE | addgene full sequence | sequence record 273792 | Addgene NGS Result
TTGACAATTAATCATCGGCTCGTATAATGTGTGGAATTGTGAGCGGATAACAATTTCACACAGGAAACAG
TATTCATGTCCCCTATACTAGGTTATTGGAAAATTAAGGGCCTTGTGCAACCCACTCGACTTCTTTTGGA
ATATCTTGAAGAAAAATATGAAGAGCATTTGTATGAGCGCGATGAAGGTGATAAATGGCGAAACAAAAAG
TTTGAATTGGGTTTGGAGTTTCCCAATCTTCCTTATTATATTGATGGTGATGTTAAATTAACACAGTCTA
TGGCCATCATACGTTATATAGCTGACAAGCACAACATGTTGGGTGGTTGTCCAAAAGAGCGTGCAGAGAT
TTCAATGCTTGAAGGAGCGGTTTTGGATATTAGATACGGTGTTTCGAGAATTGCATATAGTAAAGACTTT
GAAACTCTCAAAGTTGATTTTCTTAGCAAGCTACCTGAAATGCTGAAAATGTTCGAAGATCGTTTATGTC
ATAAAACATATTTAAATGGTGATCATGTAACCCATCCTGACTTCATGTTGTATGACGCTCTTGATGTTGT
TTTATACATGGACCCAATGTGCCTGGATGCGTTCCCAAAATTAGTTTGTTTTAAAAAACGTATTGAAGCT
ATCCCACAAATTGATAAGTACTTGAAATCCAGCAAGTATATAGCATGGCCTTTGCAGGGCTGGCAAGCCA
CGTTTGGTGGTGGCGACCATCCTCCAAAATCGGATCTGGAAGTTCTGTTCCAGGGGCCCCTGGGATCCCC
GGAATTCGCGGCGTCTGCGTCTGCAGCTGCAGGGGAGGAGGACTGGGTCCTTCCCTCTGAAGTTGAAGTA
TTGGAGTCCATCTATCTAGATGAACTACAGGTGATTAAAGGAAATGGCAGAACTTCACCATGGGAGATCT
ACATCACTTTGCATCCTGCCACTGCAGAGGACCAGGATTCACAGTATGTCTGCTTCACTCTGGTGCTTCA
GGTCCCAGCAGAGTATCCCCATGAGGTGCCACAGATCTCTATCCGAAATCCCCGAGGACTTTCAGATGAA
CAGATCCACACGATCTTACAGGTGCTGGGCCACGTGGCCAAGGCTGGGCTGGGCACTGCCATGCTGTATG
AACTCATTGAGAAAGGGAAGGAAATTCTCACAGATAACAACATCCCTCATGGCCAGTGTGTCATCTGCCT
CTATGGTTTCCAGGAGAAGGAGGCCTTTACCAAAACACCCTGTTACCACTACTTCCACTGCCACTGCCTT
GCTCGGTACATCCAGCACATGGAGCAAGAGCTGAAGGCACAAGGACAGGAGCAGGAACAGGAACGGCAGC
ATGCTACAACCAAACAGAAGGCAGTCGGTGTGCAGTGTCCAGTGTGCAGAGAGCCCCTCGTGTATGATCT
TGCCTCACTGAAAGCAGCCCCTGAACCCCAACAGCCCATGGAGCTGTACCAGCCCAGTGCAGAGAGCTTG
CGCCAGCAAGAAGAACGCAAGCGGCTCTACCAGAGGCAGCAGGAGCGGGGGGGAATCATTGACCTTGAGG
CTGAGCGATAGCTCGAGCGGCCGCATCGTGACTGACTGACGATCTGCCTCGCGCGTTTCGGTGATGACGG
TGAAAACCTCTGACACATGCAGCTCCCGGAGACGGTCACAGCTTGTCTGTAAGCGGATGCCGGGAGCAGA
CAAGCCCGTCAGGGCGCGTCAGCGGGTGTTGGCGGGTGTCGGGGCGCAGCCATGACCCAGTCACGTAGCG
ATAGCGGAGTGTATAATTCTTGAAGACGAAAGGGCCTCGTGATACGCCTATTTTTATAGGTTAATGTCAT
GATAATAATGGTTTCTTAGACGTCAGGTGGCACTTTTCGGGGAAATGTGCGCGGAACCCCTATTTGTTTA
TTTTTCTAAATACATTCAAATATGTATCCGCTCATGAGACAATAACCCTGATAAATGCTTCAATAATATT
GAAAAAGGAAGAGTATGAGTATTCAACATTTCCGTGTCGCCCTTATTCCCTTTTTTGCGGCATTTTGCCT
TCCTGTTTTTGCTCACCCAGAAACGCTGGTGAAAGTAAAAGATGCTGAAGATCAGTTGGGTGCACGAGTG
GGTTACATCGAACTGGATCTCAACAGCGGTAAGATCCTTGAGAGTTTTCGCCCCGAAGAACGTTTTCCAA
TGATGAGCACTTTTAAAGTTCTGCTATGTGGCGCGGTATTATCCCGTGTTGACGCCGGGCAAGAGCAACT
CGGTCGCCGCATACACTATTCTCAGAATGACTTGGTTGAGTACTCACCAGTCACAGAAAAGCATCTTACG
GATGGCATGACAGTAAGAGAATTATGCAGTGCTGCCATAACCATGAGTGATAACACTGCGGCCAACTTAC
TTCTGACAACGATCGGAGGACCGAAGGAGCTAACCGCTTTTTTGCACAACATGGGGGATCATGTAACTCG
CCTTGATCGTTGGGAACCGGAGCTGAATGAAGCCATACCAAACGACGAGCGTGACACCACGATGCCTGCA
GCAATGGCAACAACGTTGCGCAAACTATTAACTGGCGAACTACTTACTCTAGCTTCCCGGCAACAATTAA
TAGACTGGATGGAGGCGGATAAAGTTGCAGGACCACTTCTGCGCTCGGCCCTTCCGGCTGGCTGGTTTAT
TGCTGATAAATCTGGAGCCGGTGAGCGTGGGTCTCGCGGTATCATTGCAGCACTGGGGCCAGATGGTAAG
CCCTCCCGTATCGTAGTTATCTACACGACGGGGAGTCAGGCAACTATGGATGAACGAAATAGACAGATCG
CTGAGATAGGTGCCTCACTGATTAAGCATTGGTAACTGTCAGACCAAGTTTACTCATATATACTTTAGAT
TGATTTAAAACTTCATTTTTAATTTAAAAGGATCTAGGTGAAGATCCTTTTTGATAATCTCATGACCAAA
ATCCCTTAACGTGAGTTTTCGTTCCACTGAGCGTCAGACCCCGTAGAAAAGATCAAAGGATCTTCTTGAG
ATCCTTTTTTTCTGCGCGTAATCTGCTGCTTGCAAACAAAAAAACCACCGCTACCAGCGGTGGTTTGTTT
GCCGGATCAAGAGCTACCAACTCTTTTTCCGAAGGTAACTGGCTTCAGCAGAGCGCAGATACCAAATACT
GTCCTTCTAGTGTAGCCGTAGTTAGGCCACCACTTCAAGAACTCTGTAGCACCGCCTACATACCTCGCTC
TGCTAATCCTGTTACCAGTGGCTGCTGCCAGTGGCGATAAGTCGTGTCTTACCGGGTTGGACTCAAGACG
ATAGTTACCGGATAAGGCGCAGCGGTCGGGCTGAACGGGGGGTTCGTGCACACAGCCCAGCTTGGAGCGA
ACGACCTACACCGAACTGAGATACCTACAGCGTGAGCTATGAGAAAGCGCCACGCTTCCCGAAGGGAGAA
AGGCGGACAGGTATCCGGTAAGCGGCAGGGTCGGAACAGGAGAGCGCACGAGGGAGCTTCCAGGGGGAAA
CGCCTGGTATCTTTATAGTCCTGTCGGGTTTCGCCACCTCTGACTTGAGCGTCGATTTTTGTGATGCTCG
TCAGGGGGGCGGAGCCTATGGAAAAACGCCAGCAACGCGGCCTTTTTACGGTTCCTGGCCTTTTGCTGGC
CTTTTGCTCACATGTTCTTTCCTGCGTTATCCCCTGATTCTGTGGATAACCGTATTACCGCCTTTGAGTG
AGCTGATACCGCTCGCCGCAGCCGAACGACCGAGCGCAGCGAGTCAGTGAGCGAGGAAGCGGAAGAGCGC
CTGATGCGGTATTTTCTCCTTACGCATCTGTGCGGTATTTCACACCGCATAAATTCCGACACCATCGAAT
GGCGCAAAACCTTTCGCGGTATGGCATGATAGCGCCCGGAAGAGAGTCAATTCAGGGTGGTGAATGTGAA
ACCAGTAACGTTATACGATGTCGCAGAGTATGCCGGTGTCTCTTATCAGACCGTTTCCCGCGTGGTGAAC
CAGGCCAGCCACGTTTCTGCGAAAACGCGGGAAAAAGTGGAAGCGGCGATGGCGGAGCTGAATTACATTC
CCAACCGCGTGGCACAACAACTGGCGGGCAAACAGTCGTTGCTGATTGGCGTTGCCACCTCCAGTCTGGC
CCTGCACGCGCCGTCGCAAATTGTCGCGGCGATTAAATCTCGCGCCGATCAACTGGGTGCCAGCGTGGTG
GTGTCGATGGTAGAACGAAGCGGCGTCGAAGCCTGTAAAGCGGCGGTGCACAATCTTCTCGCGCAACGCG
TCAGTGGGCTGATCATTAACTATCCGCTGGATGACCAGGATGCCATTGCTGTGGAAGCTGCCTGCACTAA
TGTTCCGGCGTTATTTCTTGATGTCTCTGACCAGACACCCATCAACAGTATTATTTTCTCCCATGAAGAC
GGTACGCGACTGGGCGTGGAGCATCTGGTCGCATTGGGTCACCAGCAAATCGCGCTGTTAGCGGGCCCAT
TAAGTTCTGTCTCGGCGCGTCTGCGTCTGGCTGGCTGGCATAAATATCTCACTCGCAATCAAATTCAGCC
GATAGCGGAACGGGAAGGCGACTGGAGTGCCATGTCCGGTTTTCAACAAACCATGCAAATGCTGAATGAG
GGCATCGTTCCCACTGCGATGCTGGTTGCCAACGATCAGATGGCGCTGGGCGCAATGCGCGCCATTACCG
AGTCCGGGCTGCGCGTTGGTGCGGATATCTCGGTAGTGGGATACGACGATACCGAAGACAGCTCATGTTA
TATCCCGCCGTTAACCACCATCAAACAGGATTTTCGCCTGCTGGGGCAAACCAGCGTGGACCGCTTGCTG
CAACTCTCTCAGGGCCAGGCGGTGAAGGGCAATCAGCTGTTGCCCGTCTCACTGGTGAAAAGAAAAACCA
CGCTAGCGCCCAATACGCAAACCGCCTCTCCCCGCGCGTTGGCCGATTCATTAATGCAGCTGGCACGACA
GGTTTCCCGACTGGAAAGCGGGCAGTGAGCGCAACGCAATTAATGTAAGTTAGCTCACTCATTAGGCACC
CCAGGCTTTACACTTTATGCTTCCGGCTCGTATGTTGTGTGGAATTGTGAGCGGATAACAATTTCACACA
GGAAACAGCTATGACCATGATTACGGATTCACTGGCCGTCGTTTTACAACGTCGTGACTGGGAAAACCCT
GGCGTTACCCAACTTAATCGCCTTGCAGCACATCCCCCTTTCGCCAGCTGGCGTAATAGCGAAGAGGCCC
GCACCGATCGCCCTTCCCAACAGTTGCGCAGCCTGAATGGCGAATGGCGCTTTGCCTGGTTTCCGGCACC
AGAAGCGGTGCCGGAAAGCTGGCTGGAGTGCGATCTTCCTGAGGCCGATACTGTCGTCGTCCCCTCAAAC
TGGCAGATGCACGGTTACGATGCGCCCATCTACACCAACGTGACCTATCCCATTACGGTCAATCCGCCGT
TTGTTCCCACGGAGAATCCGACGGGTTGTTACTCGCTCACATTTAATGTTGATGAAAGCTGGCTACAGGA
AGGCCAGACGCGAATTATTTTTGATGGCGTTGGAATTAGCTTATCGACTGCACGGTGCACCAATGCTTCT
GGCGTCAGGCAGCCATCGGAAGCTGTGGTATGGCTGTGCAGGTCGTAAATCACTGCATAATTCGTGTCGC
TCAAGGCGCACTCCCGTTCTGGATAATGTTTTTTGCGCCGACATCATAACGGTTCTGGCAAATATTCTGA
AATGAGCTG
Features (pLannotate 1.2.2; 17 found; start..end, strand, type, name):
      1..29      +  promoter       tac promoter: strong E. coli promoter; hybrid between the trp and lac UV5 promoters
     37..53      +  protein_bind   lac operator: The lac repressor binds to the lac operator to inhibit transcription in E. coli. This inhibition can be relieved by adding lactose or isopropyl-β-D-thiogalactopyranoside (IPTG). lac repressor encoded by lacI
     76..729     +  CDS            GST26_SCHJA: Experimental evidence at protein level: Swiss-Prot protein existence level 1. GST isoenzymes appear to play a central role in the parasite detoxification system. Other functions are also suspected including a role in increasing the solubility of haematin in the parasite gut. From Schistosoma japonicum (Blood fluke).
    778..1548    +  CDS            RNF25 (fragment): RNF25_HUMAN - Experimental evidence at protein level: Swiss-Prot protein existence level 1. E3 ubiquitin-protein ligase that mediates ubiquitination and subsequent proteasomal degradation of NKD2 (By similarity). Stimulates transcription mediated by NF-kappa-B. From Homo sapiens (Human).
   1584..1623    +  CDS            rop (fragment): Rop protein, which maintains plasmids at low copy number; rop
   1725..1765    +  misc_feature   bom (fragment): basis of mobility region from pBR322
   1870..1974    +  promoter       AmpR promoter: bla
   1975..2835    +  CDS            AmpR: β-lactamase; bla; confers resistance to ampicillin, carbenicillin, and related antibiotics
   3006..3594    +  rep_origin     ori: high-copy-number ColE1/pMB1/pBR322/pUC origin of replication
   3780..3831    -  misc_feature   bom (fragment): basis of mobility region from pBR322
   3838..3915    +  promoter       lacI promoter: lacI
   3916..4998    +  CDS            lacI: lac repressor; lacI; The lac repressor binds to the lac operator to inhibit transcription in E. coli. This inhibition can be relieved by adding lactose or isopropyl-β-D-thiogalactopyranoside (IPTG).
   5011..5032    +  protein_bind   CAP binding site: CAP binding activates transcription in the presence of cAMP. E. coli catabolite activator protein
   5047..5077    +  promoter       lac promoter: promoter for the E. coli lac operon
   5085..5101    +  protein_bind   lac operator: The lac repressor binds to the lac operator to inhibit transcription in E. coli. This inhibition can be relieved by adding lactose or isopropyl-β-D-thiogalactopyranoside (IPTG). lac repressor encoded by lacI
   5121..5294    +  CDS            lacZα: LacZα fragment of β-galactosidase; lacZ fragment
   5558..5674    -  CDS            yciV (fragment): RNAAM_ECOLI - Also known as trpH From Escherichia coli (strain K12).
