[The description below was written by a language model from this plasmid's Addgene catalogue record and pLannotate feature annotations shown in this document.]
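Description:
pGEX6p1 AO7RE is a bacterial expression plasmid built on the commercial pGEX-6P-1 backbone, designed to produce a fragment of the human RING-type E3 ubiquitin ligase AO7 (RNF25) as a glutathione S-transferase fusion in E. coli. It replicates from a ColE1/pMB1-type origin, is recorded as high copy, and is selected through the β-lactamase gene (AmpR) that confers ampicillin resistance. The backbone also carries its own lacI gene with its promoter, so the lac repressor is supplied from the plasmid itself, along with remnants typical of this vector family (partial rop and bom sequences, and a lac promoter/lacZα segment).

The expression cassette begins with the hybrid tac promoter followed by a lac operator, giving strong transcription that is held off by LacI and switched on with IPTG. This drives the Schistosoma japonicum GST coding sequence, followed in frame by the RNF25 fragment, which was inserted between BamHI and XhoI sites that both remain intact. The catalogue entry describes the insert as amino acids 126–258. The annotated RNF25 match in the sequenced record spans about 770 nt, which is longer than 133 residues would require, and the record does not explain this difference. In pGEX-6P vectors a PreScission protease site normally lies between GST and the insert, allowing tag removal, although this site is not annotated in the feature table.

The N-terminal GST tag allows affinity purification on glutathione resin and pull-down assays. Judging from the associated publication's topic, the protein was probably used for biochemical and structural studies of how the AO7 RING region binds the E2 enzyme UbcH5B.
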