Addgene plasmid #137843: pGEX6p1 AO7RE
Purpose: GST tagged AO7 encoding aa 126-258 for expression in bacteria
Depositing lab: Allan Weissman. Depositing organization: National Cancer Institute (NCI). Publication: Insights into Ubiquitination from the Unique Clamp-like Binding of the RING E3 AO7 to the E2 UbcH5B. Li S, Liang YH, Mariano J, Metzger MB, Stringer DK, Hristova VA, Li J, Randazzo PA, Tsai YC, Ji X, Weissman AM. J Biol Chem. 2015 Dec 18;290(51):30225-39. doi: 10.1074/jbc.M115.685867. Epub 2015 Oct 16. PubMed 26475854.
Backbone
  Vector backbone: pGEX6p1
  Backbone manufacturer: GE Healthcare
  Vector type: Bacterial Expression
Growth in bacteria
  Bacterial resistance: Ampicillin, 100 μg/mL
  Growth temperature: 37°C
  Growth strain: DH5alpha
  Copy number: High Copy
Gene/Insert
  Gene/Insert name: AO7 aa 126-258 (alt name: RNF25)
  Species: H. sapiens (human)
  GenBank ID: NM_022453.3
  Entrez Gene: RNF25 (a.k.a. AO7)
  Promoter: tac
  Tag / fusion protein: GST (N terminal on backbone)
  Cloning method: Restriction Enzyme; 5′ cloning site BamHI (not destroyed); 3′ cloning site XhoI (not destroyed)
  Sequencing primers: 5′ pGEX 5' sequencing primer; 3′ pGEX 3' sequencing primer
Terms and licenses: Academic/Nonprofit Terms; Industry Terms: Not Available to Industry
How to cite: pGEX6p1 AO7RE was a gift from Allan Weissman (Addgene plasmid # 137843 ; http://n2t.net/addgene:137843 ; RRID:Addgene_137843)
